Addgene plasmid #188453: His-FLAG-Tev_ACTB (beta-actin)
Purpose: Express in mammalian cells human beta-actin (ACTB) with N-terminal 6xHis tag, FLAG tag, and TEV protease site.
Depositing lab: Roberto Dominguez. Depositing organization: University of Pennsylvania. Publication: A solution to the long-standing problem of actin expression and purification. Ceron RH, Carman PJ, Rebowski G, Boczkowska M, Heuckeroth RO, Dominguez R. Proc Natl Acad Sci U S A. 2022 Oct 11;119(41):e2209150119. doi: 10.1073/pnas.2209150119. Epub 2022 Oct 5. PubMed 36197995.
Backbone
  Vector backbone: pJCX4
  Backbone size w/o insert (bp): 4672
  Vector type: Mammalian Expression
Growth in bacteria
  Bacterial resistance: Kanamycin, 50 μg/mL
  Growth temperature: 37°C
  Growth strain: DH5alpha
  Copy number: High Copy
Gene/Insert
  Gene/Insert name: ACTB (alt name: beta cytoplasmic actin)
  Species: H. sapiens (human)
  Insert size (bp): 1122
  Mutation: WT
  Entrez Gene: ACTB (a.k.a. BKRNS, BNS, BRWS1, CSMH, DDS1, PS1TP5BP1, THC8)
  Promoter: CMV
  Tag / fusion protein: 6xHis-FLAG (N terminal on insert)
  Cloning method: Restriction Enzyme; 5′ cloning site SpeI (not destroyed); 3′ cloning site BamHI (not destroyed)
  Sequencing primers: 5′ CMV_for; 3′ WPRE_rev
Terms and licenses: Academic/Nonprofit Terms; Industry Terms: Not Available to Industry
How to cite: His-FLAG-Tev_ACTB (beta-actin) was a gift from Roberto Dominguez (Addgene plasmid # 188453 ; http://n2t.net/addgene:188453 ; RRID:Addgene_188453)
