[The description below was written by a language model from this plasmid's Addgene catalogue record and pLannotate feature annotations shown in this document.]
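Description:
His-FLAG-Tev_ACTB (beta-actin) is a mammalian expression plasmid built on the pJCX4 backbone (about 5.8 kb in total) for producing wild-type human cytoplasmic beta-actin as a cleavable, affinity-tagged protein. It is propagated in E. coli from a high-copy ColE1/pUC-type origin under kanamycin selection and also carries an f1 phage origin. The resistance cassette has a dual-promoter layout. A bacterial bla (AmpR) promoter and an SV40 enhancer/early promoter sit in tandem upstream of the Tn5 NeoR/KanR gene, which ends with an HSV TK polyadenylation signal. The same marker therefore gives kanamycin resistance in bacteria and could support G418 selection in mammalian cells.

The expression cassette is driven by the human CMV immediate-early enhancer and promoter. The open reading frame encodes an N-terminal 6xHis tag, a FLAG epitope and a TEV protease recognition site, followed by the 1122 bp ACTB coding sequence cloned between SpeI and BamHI sites. The automated annotation detects only the FLAG tag and labels the actin by its bovine homologue, which reflects the high conservation of actin; the catalogue entry states that the insert is human. Downstream lie short leftover vector elements (a fragment of a T7-derived solubility tag and a T7 terminator), then a WPRE, which enhances transcript stability and expression, and an SV40 poly(A) signal. Small ble and bGH poly(A) fragments elsewhere in the backbone also appear to be remnants.

The tags allow affinity purification of actin from mammalian cells, and TEV cleavage can then remove them. This fits the associated work on recombinant actin expression and purification.
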