Features (pLannotate 1.2.2; 16 found; start..end, strand, type, name):
     61..364     +  enhancer       CMV enhancer: human cytomegalovirus immediate early enhancer
    365..568     +  promoter       CMV promoter: human cytomegalovirus (CMV) immediate early promoter
    645..668     +  CDS            FLAG: FLAG® epitope tag, followed by an enterokinase cleavage site
    693..1814    +  CDS            ACTB: ACTB_BOVIN - Experimental evidence at protein level: Swiss-Prot protein existence level 1. Actin is a highly conserved protein that polymerizes to produce filaments that form cross-linked networks in the cytoplasm of cells. Actin exists in both monomeric (G-actin) and polymeric (F-actin) forms, both forms playing key functions, such as cell motility and contraction. In addition to their role in the cytoplasmic cytoskeleton, G- and F-actin also localize in the nucleus, and regulate gene transcription and motility and repair of damaged DNA. From Bos taurus (Bovine).
   1825..1874    +  CDS            SET1 (fragment): solubility-enhancement tag derived from T7 phage gene 10B
   1882..1929    +  terminator     T7 terminator: transcription terminator for bacteriophage T7 RNA polymerase
   1977..2565    +  misc_feature   WPRE: woodchuck hepatitis virus posttranscriptional regulatory element
   2582..2703    +  polyA_signal   SV40 poly(A) signal: SV40 polyadenylation signal
   2737..3165    -  rep_origin     f1 ori (sequence partly withheld): f1 bacteriophage origin of replication; arrow indicates direction of (+) strand synthesis
   3192..3296    +  promoter       AmpR promoter: bla
   3298..3655    +  promoter       SV40 promoter: SV40 enhancer and early promoter
   3690..4484    +  CDS            NeoR/KanR: aminoglycoside phosphotransferase from Tn5; aph(3')-II (or nptII); confers resistance to neomycin, kanamycin, and G418 (Geneticin®)
   4505..4657    +  CDS            ble (fragment): BLE_KLEPN - Experimental evidence at protein level: Swiss-Prot protein existence level 1. Binding protein with a strong affinity to the bleomycin family of antibiotics. Binds to CL990; an antimitotic-antibiotic compound. From Klebsiella pneumoniae.
   4716..4763    +  polyA_signal   HSV TK poly(A) signal: herpes simplex virus thymidine kinase polyadenylation signal (Cole and Stacy, 1985)
   4854..4870    -  polyA_signal   bGH poly(A) signal (fragment): bovine growth hormone polyadenylation signal
   5092..5680    +  rep_origin     ori: high-copy-number ColE1/pMB1/pBR322/pUC origin of replication
>Addgene plasmid #188453 | His-FLAG-Tev_ACTB (beta-actin) | addgene full sequence | sequence record 373094 | Addgene NGS Result
TAGTTATTAATAGTAATCAATTACGGGGTCATTAGTTCATAGCCCATATATGGAGTTCCGCGTTACATAA
CTTACGGTAAATGGCCCGCCTGGCTGACCGCCCAACGACCCCCGCCCATTGACGTCAATAATGACGTATG
TTCCCATAGTAACGCCAATAGGGACTTTCCATTGACGTCAATGGGTGGAGTATTTACGGTAAACTGCCCA
CTTGGCAGTACATCAAGTGTATCATATGCCAAGTACGCCCCCTATTGACGTCAATGACGGTAAATGGCCC
GCCTGGCATTATGCCCAGTACATGACCTTATGGGACTTTCCTACTTGGCAGTACATCTACGTATTAGTCA
TCGCTATTACCATGGTGATGCGGTTTTGGCAGTACATCAATGGGCGTGGATAGCGGTTTGACTCACGGGG
ATTTCCAAGTCTCCACCCCATTGACGTCAATGGGAGTTTGTTTTGGCACCAAAATCAACGGGACTTTCCA
AAATGTCGTAACAACTCCGCCCCATTGACGCAAATGGGCGGTAGGCGTGTACGGTGGGAGGTCTATATAA
GCAGAGCTGGTTTAGTGAACCGTCAGATCCGCTAGCTCGCGAGTCGACGCCACCATGGCGCATCACCATC
ATCACCACAGTGGAGATTACAAGGATGACGATGACAAGACTAGTGAGAACCTGTATTTCCAGGACGATGA
TATTGCTGCTCTGGTTGTCGACAACGGCTCTGGCATGTGCAAGGCCGGATTTGCCGGAGACGATGCTCCT
CGCGCCGTCTTCCCATCGATTGTGGGACGTCCCCGTCACCAGGGTGTGATGGTCGGCATGGGCCAGAAGG
ACTCGTACGTGGGTGATGAGGCGCAGAGCAAGCGTGGTATCCTCACCCTGAAGTACCCCATTGAGCACGG
TATCGTGACCAACTGGGACGATATGGAGAAGATCTGGCACCACACCTTCTACAATGAGCTGCGTGTGGCA
CCCGAGGAGCACCCCGTGCTGCTGACCGAGGCCCCGCTGAACCCCAAGGCCAACCGTGAGAAGATGACCC
AGATCATGTTCGAGACCTTCAACACACCCGCCATGTATGTGGCCATCCAGGCTGTGCTCTCGCTGTACGC
CTCCGGTCGTACCACCGGTATCGTTATGGACTCCGGCGATGGTGTCACCCACACCGTGCCCATCTACGAG
GGTTATGCCCTTCCCCATGCCATCCTGCGTCTGGATCTGGCTGGTCGCGATTTGACCGACTACCTGATGA
AGATCCTGACCGAGCGCGGTTACTCTTTCACCACCACCGCTGAGCGTGAAATCGTCCGTGACATCAAGGA
GAAGCTGTGCTATGTTGCCCTCGACTTTGAGCAGGAGATGGCCACCGCTGCCAGCAGCTCCTCGTTGGAG
AAGTCCTACGAGCTGCCCGACGGACAGGTGATCACCATCGGCAACGAGCGTTTCCGCTGCCCCGAGGCCC
TGTTCCAGCCCTCGTTCTTGGGAATGGAGTCCTGCGGCATCCACGAGACCACCTTCAACTCCATCATGAA
GTGTGATGTGGATATCCGTAAGGATCTGTATGCCAACACCGTGCTGTCCGGTGGCACCACCATGTACCCT
GGCATCGCCGACCGTATGCAGAAGGAGATCACCGCCCTGGCCCCGTCGACCATGAAGATCAAGATCATTG
CCCCGCCAGAGCGCAAGTACTCTGTCTGGATCGGTGGCTCCATCCTGGCTTCGCTGTCCACCTTCCAGCA
GATGTGGATCTCCAAGCAGGAGTACGACGAGTCCGGCCCCTCCATTGTGCACCGCAAGTGCTTCTAAGGA
TCCGGCTGCTAACAAAGCCCGAAAGGAAGCTGAGTTGGCTGCTGCCACCGCTGAGCAATAACTAGCATAA
CCCCTTGGGGCCTCTAAACGGGTCTTGAGGGGTTTTTTGCTGAAAGGAGGAACTATATCCGGAGGAGACA
ATACCGGAATCTAGATAATCAACCTCTGGATTACAAAATTTGTGAAAGATTGACTGGTATTCTTAACTAT
GTTGCTCCTTTTACGCTATGTGGATACGCTGCTTTAATGCCTTTGTATCATGCTATTGCTTCCCGTATGG
CTTTCATTTTCTCCTCCTTGTATAAATCCTGGTTGCTGTCTCTTTATGAGGAGTTGTGGCCCGTTGTCAG
GCAACGTGGCGTGGTGTGCACTGTGTTTGCTGACGCAACCCCCACTGGTTGGGGCATTGCCACCACCTGT
CAGCTCCTTTCCGGGACTTTCGCTTTCCCCCTCCCTATTGCCACGGCGGAACTCATCGCCGCCTGCCTTG
CCCGCTGCTGGACAGGGGCTCGGCTGTTGGGCACTGACAATTCCGTGGTGTTGTCGGGGAAATCATCGTC
CTTTCCTTGGCTGCTCGCCTGTGTTGCCACCTGGATTCTGCGCGGGACGTCCTTCTGCTACGTCCCTTCG
GCCCTCAATCCAGCGGACCTTCCTTCCCGCGGCCTGCTGCCGGCTCTGCGGCCTCTTCCGCGTCTTCGCC
TTCGCCCTCAGACGAGTCGGATCTCCCTTTGGGCCGCCTCCCCGCATCAATTGTTGTTGTTAACTTGTTT
ATTGCAGCTTATAATGGTTACAAATAAAGCAATAGCATCACAAATTTCACAAATAAAGCATTTTTTTCAC
TGCATTCTAGTTGTGGTTTGTCCAAACTCATCAATGTATCTTAACGCGTAAATTGTAAGCGTTAATATTT
TGTTAAAATTCGCGTTAAATTTTTGTTAAATCAGCTCATTTTTTAACCAATAGGCCGAAATCGGCAAAAT
CCCTTATAAATCAAAAGAATAGACCGAGATAGGGT
[37 nt withheld, positions 2836-2872]
AAAGAACGTGGACTCCAACGTCAAAGG
[49 nt withheld, positions 2900-2948]
T
[91 nt withheld, positions 2950-3040]
G
[124 nt withheld, positions 3042-3165]
CAGGTGGCACTTTTCGGGGAAATGTGCGCGGAACCCCTATTTGTTTATTTTTCTAAATACATTCAAATAT
GTATCCGCTCATGAGACAATAACCCTGATAAATGCTTCAATAATATTGAAAAAGGAAGAGTCCTGAGGCG
GAAAGAACCAGCTGTGGAATGTGTGTCAGTTAGGGTGTGGAAAGTCCCCAGGCTCCCCAGCAGGCAGAAG
TATGCAAAGCATGCATCTCAATTAGTCAGCAACCAGGTGTGGAAAGTCCCCAGGCTCCCCAGCAGGCAGA
AGTATGCAAAGCATGCATCTCAATTAGTCAGCAACCATAGTCCCGCCCCTAACTCCGCCCATCCCGCCCC
TAACTCCGCCCAGTTCCGCCCATTCTCCGCCCCATGGCTGACTAATTTTTTTTATTTATGCAGAGGCCGA
GGCCGCCTCGGCCTCTGAGCTATTCCAGAAGTAGTGAGGAGGCTTTTTTGGAGGCCTAGGCTTTTGCAAA
GATCGATCAAGAGACAGGATGAGGATCGTTTCGCATGATTGAACAAGATGGATTGCACGCAGGTTCTCCG
GCCGCTTGGGTGGAGAGGCTATTCGGCTATGACTGGGCACAACAGACAATCGGCTGCTCTGATGCCGCCG
TGTTCCGGCTGTCAGCGCAGGGGCGCCCGGTTCTTTTTGTCAAGACCGACCTGTCCGGTGCCCTGAATGA
ACTGCAAGACGAGGCAGCGCGGCTATCGTGGCTGGCCACGACGGGCGTTCCTTGCGCAGCTGTGCTCGAC
GTTGTCACTGAAGCGGGAAGGGACTGGCTGCTATTGGGCGAAGTGCCGGGGCAGGATCTCCTGTCATCTC
ACCTTGCTCCTGCCGAGAAAGTATCCATCATGGCTGATGCAATGCGGCGGCTGCATACGCTTGATCCGGC
TACCTGCCCATTCGACCACCAAGCGAAACATCGCATCGAGCGAGCACGTACTCGGATGGAAGCCGGTCTT
GTCGATCAGGATGATCTGGACGAGGAGCATCAGGGGCTCGCGCCAGCCGAACTGTTCGCCAGGCTCAAGG
CGAGCATGCCCGACGGCGAGGATCTCGTCGTGACCCATGGCGATGCCTGCTTGCCGAATATCATGGTGGA
AAATGGCCGCTTTTCTGGATTCATCGACTGTGGCCGGCTGGGTGTGGCGGACCGCTATCAGGACATAGCG
TTGGCTACCCGTGATATTGCTGAGGAGCTTGGCGGCGAATGGGCTGACCGCTTCCTCGTGCTTTACGGTA
TCGCCGCTCCCGATTCGCAGCGCATCGCCTTCTATCGCCTTCTTGACGAGTTCTTCTGAGCGGGACTCTG
GGGTTCGAAATGACCGACCAAGCGACGCCCAACCTGCCATCACGAGATTTCGATTCCACCGCCGCCTTCT
ATGAAAGGTTGGGCTTCGGAATCGTTTTCCGGGACGCCGGCTGGATGATCCTCCAGCGCGGGGATCTCAT
GCTGGAGTTCTTCGCCCACCCTAGGGGGAGGCTAACTGAAACACGGAAGGAGACAATACCGGAAGGAACC
CGCGCTATGACGGCAATAAAAAGACAGAATAAAACGCACGGTGTTGGGTCGTTTGTTCATAAACGCGGGG
TTCGGTCCCAGGGCTGGCACTCTGTCGATACCCCACCGAGACCCCATTGGGGCCAATACGCCCGCGTTTC
TTCCTTTTCCCCACCCCACCCCCCAAGTTCGGGTGAAGGCCCAGGGCTCGCAGCCAACGTCGGGGCGGCA
GGCCCTGCCATAGCCTCAGGTTACTCATATATACTTTAGATTGATTTAAAACTTCATTTTTAATTTAAAA
GGATCTAGGTGAAGATCCTTTTTGATAATCTCATGACCAAAATCCCTTAACGTGAGTTTTCGTTCCACTG
AGCGTCAGACCCCGTAGAAAAGATCAAAGGATCTTCTTGAGATCCTTTTTTTCTGCGCGTAATCTGCTGC
TTGCAAACAAAAAAACCACCGCTACCAGCGGTGGTTTGTTTGCCGGATCAAGAGCTACCAACTCTTTTTC
CGAAGGTAACTGGCTTCAGCAGAGCGCAGATACCAAATACTGTTCTTCTAGTGTAGCCGTAGTTAGGCCA
CCACTTCAAGAACTCTGTAGCACCGCCTACATACCTCGCTCTGCTAATCCTGTTACCAGTGGCTGCTGCC
AGTGGCGATAAGTCGTGTCTTACCGGGTTGGACTCAAGACGATAGTTACCGGATAAGGCGCAGCGGTCGG
GCTGAACGGGGGGTTCGTGCACACAGCCCAGCTTGGAGCGAACGACCTACACCGAACTGAGATACCTACA
GCGTGAGCTATGAGAAAGCGCCACGCTTCCCGAAGGGAGAAAGGCGGACAGGTATCCGGTAAGCGGCAGG
GTCGGAACAGGAGAGCGCACGAGGGAGCTTCCAGGGGGAAACGCCTGGTATCTTTATAGTCCTGTCGGGT
TTCGCCACCTCTGACTTGAGCGTCGATTTTTGTGATGCTCGTCAGGGGGGCGGAGCCTATGGAAAAACGC
CAGCAACGCGGCCTTTTTACGGTTCCTGGCCTTTTGCTGGCCTTTTGCTCACATGTTCTTTCCTGCGTTA
TCCCCTGATTCTGTGGATAACCGTATTACCGCCATGCAT
